Addgene plasmid #91586: pPN167
Purpose: Express sgRNA targeting human CNTN4
Depositing lab: Lindy Barrett. Depositing organization: Broad Institute. Publication: A Scaled Framework for CRISPR Editing of Human Pluripotent Stem Cells to Study Psychiatric Disease. Hazelbaker DZ, Beccard A, Bara AM, Dabkowski N, Messana A, Mazzucato P, Lam D, Manning D, Eggan K, Barrett LE. Stem Cell Reports. 2017 Oct 10;9(4):1315-1327. doi: 10.1016/j.stemcr.2017.09.006. PubMed 29020615.
Backbone
  Vector backbone: pUC19-U6 promoter
  Vector type: CRISPR
Growth in bacteria
  Bacterial resistance: Ampicillin, 100 μg/mL
  Growth temperature: 37°C
  Growth strain: DH5alpha
  Copy number: High Copy
Gene/Insert
  Gene/Insert name: CNTN4 (alt name: NM_175607.2)
  gRNA/shRNA sequence: ATGGCGAACCTCTGCTAACT
  Species: H. sapiens (human)
  Insert size (bp): 21
  Entrez Gene: CNTN4 (a.k.a. AXCAM, BIG-2)
  Promoter: U6
  Cloning method: Restriction Enzyme; 5′ cloning site BbsI (destroyed during cloning); 3′ cloning site BbsI (destroyed during cloning)
  Sequencing primers: 5′ M13F (-21)
Terms and licenses: Academic/Nonprofit Terms; Industry Terms: Not Available to Industry
How to cite: pPN167 was a gift from Lindy Barrett (Addgene plasmid # 91586 ; http://n2t.net/addgene:91586 ; RRID:Addgene_91586)
