[The description below was written by a language model from this plasmid's Addgene catalogue record and pLannotate feature annotations shown in this document.]
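Description:
pPN167 is a small (about 3.0 kb) CRISPR guide-RNA expression plasmid built on a pUC19 backbone that has been fitted with a human U6 promoter. It is propagated in E. coli as a high-copy plasmid through the ColE1/pUC-type origin and selected with ampicillin via the β-lactamase (AmpR) gene and its native promoter. The remaining annotated elements are residual pUC19 sequence rather than functional parts of the payload. They comprise the lac promoter, operator and CAP site, and fragments of lacZα, lacI, rop, bom and the multiple cloning site. The construct carries no mammalian selection marker, reporter or Cas9 coding sequence, so the nuclease must be supplied from a separate source.

The payload is a single sgRNA cassette. The RNA polymerase III U6 promoter drives a roughly 20-nucleotide spacer directed against human CNTN4 (contactin 4, also known as AXCAM or BIG-2). The spacer is fused directly to the Streptococcus pyogenes Cas9 guide RNA scaffold. It was inserted between two BbsI sites, which were destroyed during cloning, and in the feature table it occupies the short unannotated gap between the promoter and the scaffold. Once transcribed in human cells, the guide pairs with SpCas9 and directs it to cleave the CNTN4 locus.

According to the record, the plasmid's purpose is to express an sgRNA targeting human CNTN4. It was deposited with work on scaled CRISPR editing of human pluripotent stem cells for the study of psychiatric disease. This suggests it is one of a series of gene-specific guide plasmids used for that kind of editing.
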