Features (pLannotate 1.2.2; 13 found; start..end, strand, type, name):
      1..241     +  promoter       U6 promoter: RNA polymerase III promoter for human U6 snRNA
    271..346     +  misc_RNA       gRNA scaffold: guide RNA scaffold for the Streptococcus pyogenes CRISPR/Cas9 system
    395..411     -  protein_bind   lac operator: The lac repressor binds to the lac operator to inhibit transcription in E. coli. This inhibition can be relieved by adding lactose or isopropyl-β-D-thiogalactopyranoside (IPTG). lac repressor encoded by lacI
    419..449     -  promoter       lac promoter: promoter for the E. coli lac operon
    464..485     -  protein_bind   CAP binding site: CAP binding activates transcription in the presence of cAMP. E. coli catabolite activator protein
    498..590     -  CDS            lacI (fragment): lac repressor; lacI; The lac repressor binds to the lac operator to inhibit transcription in E. coli. This inhibition can be relieved by adding lactose or isopropyl-β-D-thiogalactopyranoside (IPTG).
    773..1361    -  rep_origin     ori: high-copy-number ColE1/pMB1/pBR322/pUC origin of replication
   1532..2392    -  CDS            AmpR: β-lactamase; bla; confers resistance to ampicillin, carbenicillin, and related antibiotics
   2393..2497    -  promoter       AmpR promoter: bla
   2592..2627    +  CDS            rop (fragment): Rop protein, which maintains plasmids at low copy number; rop
   2729..2828    +  misc_feature   bom (fragment): basis of mobility region from pBR322
   2834..2991    -  CDS            lacZα (fragment): LacZα fragment of β-galactosidase; lacZ fragment
   2988..3014    +  misc_feature   MCS (fragment): pUC18/19 multiple cloning site
>Addgene plasmid #91586 | pPN167 | addgene full sequence | sequence record 180146 | Addgene NGS Result
GAGGGCCTATTTCCCATGATTCCTTCATATTTGCATATACGATACAAGGCTGTTAGAGAGATAATTGGAA
TTAATTTGACTGTAAACACAAAGATATTAGTACAAAATACGTGACGTAGAAAGTAATAATTTCTTGGGTA
GTTTGCAGTTTTAAAATTATGTTTTAAAATGGACTATCATATGCTTACCGTAACTTGAAAGTATTTCGAT
TTCTTGGCTTTATATATCTTGTGGAAAGGACGAAACACCGATGGCGAACCTCTGCTAACTGTTTTAGAGC
TAGAAATAGCAAGTTAAAATAAGGCTAGTCCGTTATCAACTTGAAAAAGTGGCACCGAGTCGGTGCTTTT
TTAAGCTTGGCGTAATCATGGTCATAGCTGTTTCCTGTGTGAAATTGTTATCCGCTCACAATTCCACACA
ACATACGAGCCGGAAGCATAAAGTGTAAAGCCTGGGGTGCCTAATGAGTGAGCTAACTCACATTAATTGC
GTTGCGCTCACTGCCCGCTTTCCAGTCGGGAAACCTGTCGTGCCAGCTGCATTAATGAATCGGCCAACGC
GCGGGGAGAGGCGGTTTGCGTATTGGGCGCTCTTCCGCTTCCTCGCTCACTGACTCGCTGCGCTCGGTCG
TTCGGCTGCGGCGAGCGGTATCAGCTCACTCAAAGGCGGTAATACGGTTATCCACAGAATCAGGGGATAA
CGCAGGAAAGAACATGTGAGCAAAAGGCCAGCAAAAGGCCAGGAACCGTAAAAAGGCCGCGTTGCTGGCG
TTTTTCCATAGGCTCCGCCCCCCTGACGAGCATCACAAAAATCGACGCTCAAGTCAGAGGTGGCGAAACC
CGACAGGACTATAAAGATACCAGGCGTTTCCCCCTGGAAGCTCCCTCGTGCGCTCTCCTGTTCCGACCCT
GCCGCTTACCGGATACCTGTCCGCCTTTCTCCCTTCGGGAAGCGTGGCGCTTTCTCATAGCTCACGCTGT
AGGTATCTCAGTTCGGTGTAGGTCGTTCGCTCCAAGCTGGGCTGTGTGCACGAACCCCCCGTTCAGCCCG
ACCGCTGCGCCTTATCCGGTAACTATCGTCTTGAGTCCAACCCGGTAAGACACGACTTATCGCCACTGGC
AGCAGCCACTGGTAACAGGATTAGCAGAGCGAGGTATGTAGGCGGTGCTACAGAGTTCTTGAAGTGGTGG
CCTAACTACGGCTACACTAGAAGAACAGTATTTGGTATCTGCGCTCTGCTGAAGCCAGTTACCTTCGGAA
AAAGAGTTGGTAGCTCTTGATCCGGCAAACAAACCACCGCTGGTAGCGGTGGTTTTTTTGTTTGCAAGCA
GCAGATTACGCGCAGAAAAAAAGGATCTCAAGAAGATCCTTTGATCTTTTCTACGGGGTCTGACGCTCAG
TGGAACGAAAACTCACGTTAAGGGATTTTGGTCATGAGATTATCAAAAAGGATCTTCACCTAGATCCTTT
TAAATTAAAAATGAAGTTTTAAATCAATCTAAAGTATATATGAGTAAACTTGGTCTGACAGTTACCAATG
CTTAATCAGTGAGGCACCTATCTCAGCGATCTGTCTATTTCGTTCATCCATAGTTGCCTGACTCCCCGTC
GTGTAGATAACTACGATACGGGAGGGCTTACCATCTGGCCCCAGTGCTGCAATGATACCGCGAGACCCAC
GCTCACCGGCTCCAGATTTATCAGCAATAAACCAGCCAGCCGGAAGGGCCGAGCGCAGAAGTGGTCCTGC
AACTTTATCCGCCTCCATCCAGTCTATTAATTGTTGCCGGGAAGCTAGAGTAAGTAGTTCGCCAGTTAAT
AGTTTGCGCAACGTTGTTGCCATTGCTACAGGCATCGTGGTGTCACGCTCGTCGTTTGGTATGGCTTCAT
TCAGCTCCGGTTCCCAACGATCAAGGCGAGTTACATGATCCCCCATGTTGTGCAAAAAAGCGGTTAGCTC
CTTCGGTCCTCCGATCGTTGTCAGAAGTAAGTTGGCCGCAGTGTTATCACTCATGGTTATGGCAGCACTG
CATAATTCTCTTACTGTCATGCCATCCGTAAGATGCTTTTCTGTGACTGGTGAGTACTCAACCAAGTCAT
TCTGAGAATAGTGTATGCGGCGACCGAGTTGCTCTTGCCCGGCGTCAATACGGGATAATACCGCGCCACA
TAGCAGAACTTTAAAAGTGCTCATCATTGGAAAACGTTCTTCGGGGCGAAAACTCTCAAGGATCTTACCG
CTGTTGAGATCCAGTTCGATGTAACCCACTCGTGCACCCAACTGATCTTCAGCATCTTTTACTTTCACCA
GCGTTTCTGGGTGAGCAAAAACAGGAAGGCAAAATGCCGCAAAAAAGGGAATAAGGGCGACACGGAAATG
TTGAATACTCATACTCTTCCTTTTTCAATATTATTGAAGCATTTATCAGGGTTATTGTCTCATGAGCGGA
TACATATTTGAATGTATTTAGAAAAATAAACAAATAGGGGTTCCGCGCACATTTCCCCGAAAAGTGCCAC
CTGACGTCTAAGAAACCATTATTATCATGACATTAACCTATAAAAATAGGCGTATCACGAGGCCCTTTCG
TCTCGCGCGTTTCGGTGATGACGGTGAAAACCTCTGACACATGCAGCTCCCGGAGACGGTCACAGCTTGT
CTGTAAGCGGATGCCGGGAGCAGACAAGCCCGTCAGGGCGCGTCAGCGGGTGTTGGCGGGTGTCGGGGCT
GGCTTAACTATGCGGCATCAGAGCAGATTGTACTGAGAGTGCACCATATGCGGTGTGAAATACCGCACAG
ATGCGTAAGGAGAAAATACCGCATCAGGCGCCATTCGCCATTCAGGCTGCGCAACTGTTGGGAAGGGCGA
TCGGTGCGGGCCTCTTCGCTATTACGCCAGCTGGCGAAAGGGGGATGTGCTGCAAGGCGATTAAGTTGGG
TAACGCCAGGGTTTTCCCAGTCACGACGTTGTAAAACGACGGCCAGTGAATTCGAGCTCGGTACCCGGGG
ATCCGTTAATTAA
